>Addgene plasmid #23955 | YFP-Parkin | addgene full sequence | sequence record 496704 | Addgene NGS Result
TAGTTATTAATAGTAATCAATTACGGGGTCATTAGTTCATAGCCCATATATGGAGTTCCGCGTTACATAA
CTTACGGTAAATGGCCCGCCTGGCTGACCGCCCAACGACCCCCGCCCATTGACGTCAATAATGACGTATG
TTCCCATAGTAACGCCAATAGGGACTTTCCATTGACGTCAATGGGTGGAGTATTTACGGTAAACTGCCCA
CTTGGCAGTACATCAAGTGTATCATATGCCAAGTACGCCCCCTATTGACGTCAATGACGGTAAATGGCCC
GCCTGGCATTATGCCCAGTACATGACCTTATGGGACTTTCCTACTTGGCAGTACATCTACGTATTAGTCA
TCGCTATTACCATGGTGATGCGGTTTTGGCAGTACATCAATGGGCGTGGATAGCGGTTTGACTCACGGGG
ATTTCCAAGTCTCCACCCCATTGACGTCAATGGGAGTTTGTTTTGGCACCAAAATCAACGGGACTTTCCA
AAATGTCGTAACAACTCCGCCCCATTGACGCAAATGGGCGGTAGGCGTGTACGGTGGGAGGTCTATATAA
GCAGAGCTGGTTTAGTGAACCGTCAGATCCGCTAGCGCTACCGGTCGCCACCATGGTGAGCAAGGGCGAG
GAGCTGTTCACCGGGGTGGTGCCCATCCTGGTCGAGCTGGACGGCGACGTAAACGGCCACAAGTTCAGCG
TGTCCGGCGAGGGCGAGGGCGATGCCACCTACGGCAAGCTGACCCTGAAGTTCATCTGCACCACCGGCAA
GCTGCCCGTGCCCTGGCCCACCCTCGTGACCACCTTCGGCTACGGCCTGCAGTGCTTCGCCCGCTACCCC
GACCACATGAAGCAGCACGACTTCTTCAAGTCCGCCATGCCCGAAGGCTACGTCCAGGAGCGCACCATCT
TCTTCAAGGACGACGGCAACTACAAGACCCGCGCCGAGGTGAAGTTCGAGGGCGACACCCTGGTGAACCG
CATCGAGCTGAAGGGCATCGACTTCAAGGAGGACGGCAACATCCTGGGGCACAAGCTGGAGTACAACTAC
AACAGCCACAACGTCTATATCATGGCCGACAAGCAGAAGAACGGCATCAAGGTGAACTTCAAGATCCGCC
ACAACATCGAGGACGGCAGCGTGCAGCTCGCCGACCACTACCAGCAGAACACCCCCATCGGCGACGGCCC
CGTGCTGCTGCCCGACAACCACTACCTGAGCTACCAGTCCGCCCTGAGCAAAGACCCCAACGAGAAGCGC
GATCACATGGTCCTGCTGGAGTTCGTGACCGCCGCCGGGATCACTCTCGGCATGGACGAGCTGTACAAGT
CCGGACTCAGATCTCGAGCTCAAGCTTTGATAGTGTTTGTCAGGTTCAACTCCAGCCATGGTTTCCCAGT
GGAGGTCGATTCTGACACCAGCATCTTCCAGCTCAAGGAGGTGGTTGCTAAGCGACAGGGGGTTCCGGCT
GACCAGTTGCGTGTGATTTTCGCAGGGAAGGAGCTGAGGAATGACTGGACTGTGCAGAATTGTGACCTGG
ATCAGCAGAGCATTGTTCACATTGTGCAGAGACCGTGGAGAAAAGGTCAAGAAATGAATGCAACTGGAGG
CGACGACCCCAGAAACGCGGCGGGAGGCTGTGAGCGGGAGCCCCAGAGCTTGACTCGGGTGGACCTCAGC
AGCTCAGTCCTCCCAGGAGACTCTGTGGGGCTGGCTGTCATTCTGCACACTGACAGCAGGAAGGACTCAC
CACCAGCTGGAAGTCCAGCAGGTAGATCAATCTACAACAGCTTTTATGTGTATTGCAAAGGCCCCTGTCA
AAGAGTGCAGCCGGGAAAACTCAGGGTACAGTGCAGCACCTGCAGGCAGGCAACGCTCACCTTGACCCAG
GGTCCATCTTGCTGGGATGATGTTTTAATTCCAAACCGGATGAGTGGTGAATGCCAATCCCCACACTGCC
CTGGGACTAGTGCAGAATTTTTCTTTAAATGTGGAGCACACCCCACCTCTGACAAGGAAACATCAGTAGC
TTTGCACCTGATCGCAACAAATAGTCGGAACATCACTTGCATTACGTGCACAGACGTCAGGAGCCCCGTC
CTGGTTTTCCAGTGCAACTCCCGCCACGTGATTTGCTTAGACTGTTTCCACTTATACTGTGTGACAAGAC
TCAATGATCGGCAGTTTGTCCACGACCCTCAGCTTGGCTACTCCCTGCCTTGTGTGGCTGGCTGTCCCAA
CTCCTTGATTAAAGAGCTCCATCACTTCAGGATTCTGGGAGAAGAGCAGTACAACCGGTACCAGCAGTAT
GGTGCAGAGGAGTGTGTCCTGCAGATGGGGGGCGTGTTATGCCCCCGCCCTGGCTGTGGAGCGGGGCTGC
TGCCGGAGCCTGACCAGAGGAAAGTCACCTGCGAAGGGGGCAATGGCCTGGGCTGTGGGTTTGCCTTCTG
CCGGGAATGTAAAGAAGCGTACCATGAAGGGGAGTGCAGTGCCGTATTTGAAGCCTCAGGAACAACTACT
CAGGCCTACAGAGTCGATGAAAGAGCCGCCGAGCAGGCTCGTTGGGAAGCAGCCTCCAAAGAAACCATCA
AGAAAACCACCAAGCCCTGTCCCCGCTGCCATGTACCAGTGGAAAAAAATGGAGGCTGCATGCACATGAA
GTGTCCGCAGCCCCAGTGCAGGCTCGAGTGGTGCTGGAACTGTGGCTGCGAGTGGAACCGCGTCTGCATG
GGGGACCACTGGTTCGACGTGTAAGGATCCACCGGATCTAGATAACTGATCATAATCAGCCATACCACAT
TTGTAGAGGTTTTACTTGCTTTAAAAAACCTCCCACACCTCCCCCTGAACCTGAAACATAAAATGAATGC
AATTGTTGTTGTTAACTTGTTTATTGCAGCTTATAATGGTTACAAATAAAGCAATAGCATCACAAATTTC
ACAAATAAAGCATTTTTTTCACTGCATTCTAGTTGTGGTTTGTCCAAACTCATCAATGTATCTTAAGGCG
TAAATTGTAAGCGTTAATATTTTGTTAAAATTCGCGTTAAATTTTTGTTAAATCAGCTCATTTTTTAACC
AATAGGCCGAAATCGGCAAAATCCCTTATAAATCAAAAGAATAGACCGAGATAGGGT
[37 nt withheld, positions 3138-3174]
AAAGAACGTGGACTCCAACGTCAAAGG
[49 nt withheld, positions 3202-3250]
T
[91 nt withheld, positions 3252-3342]
G
[124 nt withheld, positions 3344-3467]
CAGGTGGCACTTTTCGGGGAAATGTGCGCGGAACCCCTATTTGTTTATTTTTCTAAATACATTCAAATAT
GTATCCGCTCATGAGACAATAACCCTGATAAATGCTTCAATAATATTGAAAAAGGAAGAGTCCTGAGGCG
GAAAGAACCAGCTGTGGAATGTGTGTCAGTTAGGGTGTGGAAAGTCCCCAGGCTCCCCAGCAGGCAGAAG
TATGCAAAGCATGCATCTCAATTAGTCAGCAACCAGGTGTGGAAAGTCCCCAGGCTCCCCAGCAGGCAGA
AGTATGCAAAGCATGCATCTCAATTAGTCAGCAACCATAGTCCCGCCCCTAACTCCGCCCATCCCGCCCC
TAACTCCGCCCAGTTCCGCCCATTCTCCGCCCCATGGCTGACTAATTTTTTTTATTTATGCAGAGGCCGA
GGCCGCCTCGGCCTCTGAGCTATTCCAGAAGTAGTGAGGAGGCTTTTTTGGAGGCCTAGGCTTTTGCAAA
GATCGATCAAGAGACAGGATGAGGATCGTTTCGCATGATTGAACAAGATGGATTGCACGCAGGTTCTCCG
GCCGCTTGGGTGGAGAGGCTATTCGGCTATGACTGGGCACAACAGACAATCGGCTGCTCTGATGCCGCCG
TGTTCCGGCTGTCAGCGCAGGGGCGCCCGGTTCTTTTTGTCAAGACCGACCTGTCCGGTGCCCTGAATGA
ACTGCAAGACGAGGCAGCGCGGCTATCGTGGCTGGCCACGACGGGCGTTCCTTGCGCAGCTGTGCTCGAC
GTTGTCACTGAAGCGGGAAGGGACTGGCTGCTATTGGGCGAAGTGCCGGGGCAGGATCTCCTGTCATCTC
ACCTTGCTCCTGCCGAGAAAGTATCCATCATGGCTGATGCAATGCGGCGGCTGCATACGCTTGATCCGGC
TACCTGCCCATTCGACCACCAAGCGAAACATCGCATCGAGCGAGCACGTACTCGGATGGAAGCCGGTCTT
GTCGATCAGGATGATCTGGACGAAGAGCATCAGGGGCTCGCGCCAGCCGAACTGTTCGCCAGGCTCAAGG
CGAGCATGCCCGACGGCGAGGATCTCGTCGTGACCCATGGCGATGCCTGCTTGCCGAATATCATGGTGGA
AAATGGCCGCTTTTCTGGATTCATCGACTGTGGCCGGCTGGGTGTGGCGGACCGCTATCAGGACATAGCG
TTGGCTACCCGTGATATTGCTGAAGAGCTTGGCGGCGAATGGGCTGACCGCTTCCTCGTGCTTTACGGTA
TCGCCGCTCCCGATTCGCAGCGCATCGCCTTCTATCGCCTTCTTGACGAGTTCTTCTGAGCGGGACTCTG
GGGTTCGAAATGACCGACCAAGCGACGCCCAACCTGCCATCACGAGATTTCGATTCCACCGCCGCCTTCT
ATGAAAGGTTGGGCTTCGGAATCGTTTTCCGGGACGCCGGCTGGATGATCCTCCAGCGCGGGGATCTCAT
GCTGGAGTTCTTCGCCCACCCTAGGGGGAGGCTAACTGAAACACGGAAGGAGACAATACCGGAAGGAACC
CGCGCTATGACGGCAATAAAAAGACAGAATAAAACGCACGGTGTTGGGTCGTTTGTTCATAAACGCGGGG
TTCGGTCCCAGGGCTGGCACTCTGTCGATACCCCACCGAGACCCCATTGGGGCCAATACGCCCGCGTTTC
TTCCTTTTCCCCACCCCACCCCCCAAGTTCGGGTGAAGGCCCAGGGCTCGCAGCCAACGTCGGGGCGGCA
GGCCCTGCCATAGCCTCAGGTTACTCATATATACTTTAGATTGATTTAAAACTTCATTTTTAATTTAAAA
GGATCTAGGTGAAGATCCTTTTTGATAATCTCATGACCAAAATCCCTTAACGTGAGTTTTCGTTCCACTG
AGCGTCAGACCCCGTAGAAAAGATCAAAGGATCTTCTTGAGATCCTTTTTTTCTGCGCGTAATCTGCTGC
TTGCAAACAAAAAAACCACCGCTACCAGCGGTGGTTTGTTTGCCGGATCAAGAGCTACCAACTCTTTTTC
CGAAGGTAACTGGCTTCAGCAGAGCGCAGATACCAAATACTGTTCTTCTAGTGTAGCCGTAGTTAGGCCA
CCACTTCAAGAACTCTGTAGCACCGCCTACATACCTCGCTCTGCTAATCCTGTTACCAGTGGCTGCTGCC
AGTGGCGATAAGTCGTGTCTTACCGGGTTGGACTCAAGACGATAGTTACCGGATAAGGCGCAGCGGTCGG
GCTGAACGGGGGGTTCGTGCACACAGCCCAGCTTGGAGCGAACGACCTACACCGAACTGAGATACCTACA
GCGTGAGCTATGAGAAAGCGCCACGCTTCCCGAAGGGAGAAAGGCGGACAGGTATCCGGTAAGCGGCAGG
GTCGGAACAGGAGAGCGCACGAGGGAGCTTCCAGGGGGAAACGCCTGGTATCTTTATAGTCCTGTCGGGT
TTCGCCACCTCTGACTTGAGCGTCGATTTTTGTGATGCTCGTCAGGGGGGCGGAGCCTATGGAAAAACGC
CAGCAACGCGGCCTTTTTACGGTTCCTGGCCTTTTGCTGGCCTTTTGCTCACATGTTCTTTCCTGCGTTA
TCCCCTGATTCTGTGGATAACCGTATTACCGCCATGCAT
Features (pLannotate 1.2.2; 15 found; start..end, strand, type, name):
     61..364     +  enhancer       CMV enhancer: human cytomegalovirus immediate early enhancer
    365..568     +  promoter       CMV promoter: human cytomegalovirus (CMV) immediate early promoter
    613..1329    +  CDS            EYFP: EYFP is a basic (constitutively fluorescent) green/yellow fluorescent protein published in 1996, derived from Aequorea victoria. It is reported to be a very rapidly-maturing weak dimer with high acid sensitivity.
   1330..1357    +  misc_feature   MCS (fragment): multiple cloning site
   1357..2751    +  CDS            PRKN: PRKN_HUMAN - Also known as PARK2. Experimental evidence at protein level: Swiss-Prot protein existence level 1. Functions within a multiprotein E3 ubiquitin ligase complex, catalyzing the covalent attachment of ubiquitin moieties onto substrate proteins (PubMed:10888878, PubMed:10973942, PubMed:11431533, PubMed:12150907, PubMed:12628165, PubMed:15105460, PubMed:16135753, PubMed:21376232, PubMed:21532592, PubMed:23754282, PubMed:23620051, PubMed:24660806, PubMed:24751536, PubMed:32047033, PubMed:29311685, PubMed:22396657). Substrates include SYT11 and VDAC1 (PubMed:32047033, PubMed:29311685). O
   2777..2861    +  CDS            large T antigen (fragment): large T antigen from SV40 (simian virus 40)
   2884..3005    +  polyA_signal   SV40 poly(A) signal: SV40 polyadenylation signal
   3039..3467    -  rep_origin     f1 ori (sequence partly withheld): f1 bacteriophage origin of replication; arrow indicates direction of (+) strand synthesis
   3494..3598    +  promoter       AmpR promoter: bla
   3600..3957    +  promoter       SV40 promoter: SV40 enhancer and early promoter
   3992..4786    +  CDS            NeoR/KanR: aminoglycoside phosphotransferase from Tn5; aph(3')-II (or nptII); confers resistance to neomycin, kanamycin, and G418 (Geneticin®)
   4807..4959    +  CDS            ble (fragment): BLE_KLEPN - Experimental evidence at protein level: Swiss-Prot protein existence level 1. Binding protein with a strong affinity to the bleomycin family of antibiotics. Binds to CL990; an antimitotic-antibiotic compound. From Klebsiella pneumoniae.
   5018..5065    +  polyA_signal   HSV TK poly(A) signal: herpes simplex virus thymidine kinase polyadenylation signal (Cole and Stacy, 1985)
   5156..5172    -  polyA_signal   bGH poly(A) signal (fragment): bovine growth hormone polyadenylation signal
   5394..5982    +  rep_origin     ori: high-copy-number ColE1/pMB1/pBR322/pUC origin of replication
