[The description below was written by a language model from this plasmid's Addgene catalogue record and pLannotate feature annotations shown in this document.]
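Description:
YFP-Parkin is a mammalian expression plasmid built on the Clontech eYFP-C1 backbone that produces human Parkin (PARK2/PRKN), an E3 ubiquitin ligase, fused at its N-terminus to the yellow fluorescent protein EYFP. The sequenced plasmid is about 6.1 kb. Transcription is driven by the human cytomegalovirus immediate-early enhancer and promoter. The EYFP coding sequence comes first, followed by a short remnant of the multiple cloning site that acts as a linker, and then the Parkin open reading frame of roughly 1.4 kb, which was inserted between HindIII and BamHI sites that both remain intact. The depositor notes that Parkin's own first ATG was deleted, so translation begins at the EYFP start codon and reads through as a single fusion protein. An SV40 polyadenylation signal terminates the transcript.

The plasmid replicates in E. coli from a high-copy pUC-type origin and also carries an f1 origin for single-stranded DNA production. A single Tn5 aminoglycoside phosphotransferase gene (NeoR/KanR) provides selection in both hosts. A bacterial promoter drives it for kanamycin resistance in E. coli, and the SV40 enhancer/early promoter, with an HSV TK polyadenylation signal, drives it for G418 selection of stable mammalian transfectants. The short fragments annotated as large T antigen, ble and bGH poly(A) are probably backbone remnants or annotation artefacts, not functional elements.

The construct is suited to live or fixed-cell fluorescence imaging of Parkin localisation. The associated publication concerns Parkin's selective recruitment to impaired mitochondria and its promotion of their autophagy, so following its redistribution from the cytosol to damaged mitochondria is the evident application.
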