Addgene plasmid #23955: YFP-Parkin
Purpose: Mammalian expression of human Park2 fused to EYFP
Depositing lab: Richard Youle. Depositing organization: National Institute of Neurological Disorders and Strokes (NINDS). Publication: Parkin is recruited selectively to impaired mitochondria and promotes their autophagy. Narendra D, Tanaka A, Suen DF, Youle RJ. J Cell Biol. 2008 Dec 1. 183(5):795-803. 10.1083/jcb.200809125 PubMed 19029340.
Backbone
  Vector backbone: eYFP-C1 (clontech)
  Backbone size w/o insert (bp): 4700
  Vector type: Mammalian Expression
  Selectable markers: Neomycin (select with G418)
Growth in bacteria
  Bacterial resistance: Kanamycin, 50 μg/mL
  Growth temperature: 37°C
  Growth strain: DH5alpha
  Copy number: High Copy
Gene/Insert
  Gene/Insert name: Park2 (alt name: Parkin)
  Species: H. sapiens (human)
  Insert size (bp): 1300
  GenBank ID: NM_004562
  Entrez Gene: PRKN (a.k.a. AR-JP, LPRS2, PARK2, PDJ)
  Tag / fusion protein: eYFP (N terminal on backbone)
  Cloning method: Restriction Enzyme; 5′ cloning site HindIII (not destroyed); 3′ cloning site BamH1 (not destroyed)
  Sequencing primers: 5′ n/a
Terms and licenses: Academic/Nonprofit Terms; Industry Terms: Not Available to Industry
Depositor comments: first ATG is deleted
How to cite: YFP-Parkin was a gift from Richard Youle (Addgene plasmid # 23955 ; http://n2t.net/addgene:23955 ; RRID:Addgene_23955)
