>Addgene plasmid #23955 | YFP-Parkin | addgene partial sequence | sequence record 162672 | EGFP-C 5'-CATGGTCCTGCTGGAGTTCGTG-3'
AGTCCGGACTCAGATCTCGAGCTCAAGCTTTGATAGTGTTTGTCAGGTTCAACTCCAGCCATGGTTTCCC
AGTGGAGGTCGATTCTGACACCAGCATCTTCCAGCTCAAGGAGGTGGTTGCTAAGCGACAGGGGGTTCCG
GCTGACCAGTTGCGTGTGATTTTCGCAGGGAAGGAGCTGAGGAATGACTGGACTGTGCAGAATTGTGACC
TGGATCAGCAGAGCATTGTTCACATTGTGCAGAGACCGTGGAGAAAAGGTCAAGAAATGAATGCAACTGG
AGGCGACGACCCCAGAAACGCGGCGGGAGGCTGTGAGCGGGAGCCCCAGAGCTTGACTCGGGTGGACCTC
AGCAGCTCAGTCCTCCCAGGAGACTCTGTGGGGCTGGCTGTCATTCTGCACACTGACAGCAGGAAGGACT
CACCACCAGCTGGAAGTCCAGCAGGTAGATCAATCTACAACAGCTTTTATGTGTATTGCAAAGGCCCCTG
TCAAAGAGTGCAGCCGGGAAAACTCAGGGTACAGTGCAGCACCTGCAGGCAGGCAACGCTCACCTTGACC
CAGGGTCCATCTTGCTGGGATGATGTTTTAATTCCAAACCGGATGAGTGGTGAATGCCAATCCCCACACT
GCCCTGGGACTAGTGCAGAATTTTTCTTTAAATGTGGAGCACACCCCACCTCTGACAAGGAAACATCAGT
AGCTTTGCACCTGATCGCAACAAATAGTCGGAACATCACTTGCATTACGTGCACAGACGTCAGGAGCCCC
GTCCTGGTTTTCCAGTGCAACTCCCGCCACGTGATTTGCTTAGACTGTTTCCACTTATACTGTGTGACAA
GACTCAATGATCGGCAGTTTGT
