>Addgene plasmid #23955 | YFP-Parkin | addgene partial sequence | sequence record 162674 | SV40pA-R 5'-GAAATTTGTGATGCTATTGC-3'
AGTTAACAACAACAATTGCATTCATTTTATGTTTCAGGTTCAGGGGGAGGTGTGGGAGGTTTTTTAAAGC
AAGTAAAACCTCTACAAATGTGGTATGGCTGATTATGATCAGTTATCTAGATCCGGTGGATCCTTACACG
TCGAACCAGTGGTCCCCCATGCAGACGCGGTTCCACTCGCAGCCACAGTTCCAGCACCACTCGAGCCTGC
ACTGGGGCTGCGGACACTTCATGTGCATGCAGCCTCCATTTTTTTCCACTGGTACATGGCAGCGGGGACA
GGGCTTGGTGGTTTTCTTGATGGTTTCTTTGGAGGCTGCTTCCCAACGAGCCTGCTCGGCGGCTCTTTCA
TCGACTCTGTAGGCCTGAGTAGTTGTTCCTGAGGCTTCAAATACGGCACTGCACTCCCCTTCATGGTACG
CTTCTTTACATTCCCGGCAGAAGGCAAACCCACAGCCCAGGCCATTGCCCCCTTCGCAGGTGACTTTCCT
CTGGTCAGGCTCCGGCAGCAGCCCCGCTCCACAGCCAGGGCGGGGGCATAACACGCCCCCCATCTGCAGG
ACACACTCCTCTGCACCATACTGCTGGTACCGGTTGTACTGCTCTTCTCCCAGAATCCTGAAGTGATGGA
GCTCTTTAATCAAGGAGTTGGGACAGCCAGCCACACAAGGCAGGGAGTAGCCAAGCTGAGGGTCGTGGAC
AAACTGCCGATCATTGAGTCTTGTCACACAGTATAAGTGGAAACAGTCTAAGCAAATCACGTGGCGGGAG
TTGCACTGGAAAACCAGGACGGGGCTCCTGACGTCTGTGCACGTAATGCAAGTGATGTTCCGACTATTTG
TTGCGATCAGGTGCAAAGCTACTGATGTTTCCTTGTCAGA
