LOCUS       Exported 6096 bp ds-DNA circular SYN 12-MAY-2021
DEFINITION  Mammalian expression of human Park2 fused to EYFP.
ACCESSION   .
VERSION     .
KEYWORDS    YFP-Parkin
SOURCE      synthetic DNA construct
  ORGANISM  synthetic DNA construct
REFERENCE   1 (bases 1 to 6096)
  AUTHORS   Narendra D, Tanaka A, Suen DF, Youle RJ
  TITLE     Parkin is recruited selectively to impaired mitochondria and
            promotes their autophagy.
  JOURNAL   J Cell Biol. 2008 Dec 1. 183(5):795-803.
  PUBMED    19029340
REFERENCE   2 (bases 1 to 6096)
  AUTHORS   .
  TITLE     Direct Submission
  JOURNAL   Exported May 12, 2021 from SnapGene Server 1.1.58
            http://www.snapgene.com
FEATURES             Location/Qualifiers
     source          1..6096
                     /organism="synthetic DNA construct"
                     /mol_type="other DNA"
     enhancer        61..364
                     /label=CMV enhancer
                     /note="human cytomegalovirus immediate early enhancer"
     promoter        365..568
                     /label=CMV promoter
                     /note="human cytomegalovirus (CMV) immediate early
                     promoter"
     primer_bind     519..539
                     /label=CMV-F
                     /note="Human CMV immediate early promoter, forward primer"
     regulatory      607..616
                     /regulatory_class="other"
                     /note="vertebrate consensus sequence for strong initiation
                     of translation (Kozak, 1987)"
     CDS             613..1329
                     /codon_start=1
                     /product="enhanced YFP"
                     /label=EYFP
                     /note="mammalian codon-optimized"
                     /translation="MVSKGEELFTGVVPILVELDGDVNGHKFSVSGEGEGDATYGKLTL
                     KFICTTGKLPVPWPTLVTTFGYGLQCFARYPDHMKQHDFFKSAMPEGYVQERTIFFKDD
                     GNYKTRAEVKFEGDTLVNRIELKGIDFKEDGNILGHKLEYNYNSHNVYIMADKQKNGIK
                     VNFKIRHNIEDGSVQLADHYQQNTPIGDGPVLLPDNHYLSYQSALSKDPNEKRDHMVLL
                     EFVTAAGITLGMDELYK"
     primer_bind     complement(658..679)
                     /label=EGFP-N
                     /note="EGFP, reverse primer"
     primer_bind     complement(919..938)
                     /label=EXFP-R
                     /note="For distinguishing EGFP variants, reverse primer"
     primer_bind     1266..1287
                     /label=EGFP-C
                     /note="EGFP, forward primer"
     polyA_signal    2884..3005
                     /label=SV40 poly(A) signal
                     /note="SV40 polyadenylation signal"
     primer_bind     complement(2921..2940)
                     /label=SV40pA-R
                     /note="SV40 polyA, reverse primer"
     primer_bind     2975..2994
                     /label=EBV-rev
                     /note="SV40 polyA terminator, reverse primer"
     rep_origin      complement(3012..3467)
                     /direction=LEFT
                     /label=f1 ori
                     /note="f1 bacteriophage origin of replication; arrow
                     indicates direction of (+) strand synthesis"
     primer_bind     complement(3149..3170)
                     /label=F1ori-F
                     /note="F1 origin, forward primer"
     primer_bind     3361..3380
                     /label=F1ori-R
                     /note="F1 origin, reverse primer"
     promoter        3494..3598
                     /gene="bla"
                     /label=AmpR promoter
     promoter        3600..3957
                     /label=SV40 promoter
                     /note="SV40 enhancer and early promoter"
     primer_bind     complement(3623..3643)
                     /label=pBABE 3'
                     /note="SV40 enhancer, reverse primer for pBABE vectors"
     rep_origin      3808..3943
                     /label=SV40 ori
                     /note="SV40 origin of replication"
     primer_bind     3870..3889
                     /label=SV40pro-F
                     /note="SV40 promoter/origin, forward primer"
     CDS             3992..4786
                     /codon_start=1
                     /gene="aph(3')-II (or nptII)"
                     /product="aminoglycoside phosphotransferase from Tn5"
                     /label=NeoR/KanR
                     /note="confers resistance to neomycin, kanamycin, and G418
                     (Geneticin(R))"
                     /translation="MIEQDGLHAGSPAAWVERLFGYDWAQQTIGCSDAAVFRLSAQGRP
                     VLFVKTDLSGALNELQDEAARLSWLATTGVPCAAVLDVVTEAGRDWLLLGEVPGQDLLS
                     SHLAPAEKVSIMADAMRRLHTLDPATCPFDHQAKHRIERARTRMEAGLVDQDDLDEEHQ
                     GLAPAELFARLKASMPDGEDLVVTHGDACLPNIMVENGRFSGFIDCGRLGVADRYQDIA
                     LATRDIAEELGGEWADRFLVLYGIAAPDSQRIAFYRLLDEFF"
     primer_bind     complement(4046..4065)
                     /label=Neo-R
                     /note="Neomycin resistance gene, reverse primer"
     primer_bind     4656..4675
                     /label=Neo-F
                     /note="Neomycin resistance gene, forward primer"
     primer_bind     complement(4974..4993)
                     /label=TK-pA-R
                     /note="Thymidine kinase polyA, reverse primer"
     polyA_signal    5018..5065
                     /label=HSV TK poly(A) signal
                     /note="herpes simplex virus thymidine kinase
                     polyadenylation signal (Cole and Stacy, 1985)"
     rep_origin      5394..5982
                     /direction=RIGHT
                     /label=ori
                     /note="high-copy-number ColE1/pMB1/pBR322/pUC origin of
                     replication"
     primer_bind     5883..5902
                     /label=pBR322ori-F
                     /note="pBR322 origin, forward primer"
ORIGIN
        1 tagttattaa tagtaatcaa ttacggggtc attagttcat agcccatata tggagttccg
       61 cgttacataa cttacggtaa atggcccgcc tggctgaccg cccaacgacc cccgcccatt
      121 gacgtcaata atgacgtatg ttcccatagt aacgccaata gggactttcc attgacgtca
      181 atgggtggag tatttacggt aaactgccca cttggcagta catcaagtgt atcatatgcc
      241 aagtacgccc cctattgacg tcaatgacgg taaatggccc gcctggcatt atgcccagta
      301 catgacctta tgggactttc ctacttggca gtacatctac gtattagtca tcgctattac
      361 catggtgatg cggttttggc agtacatcaa tgggcgtgga tagcggtttg actcacgggg
      421 atttccaagt ctccacccca ttgacgtcaa tgggagtttg ttttggcacc aaaatcaacg
      481 ggactttcca aaatgtcgta acaactccgc cccattgacg caaatgggcg gtaggcgtgt
      541 acggtgggag gtctatataa gcagagctgg tttagtgaac cgtcagatcc gctagcgcta
      601 ccggtcgcca ccatggtgag caagggcgag gagctgttca ccggggtggt gcccatcctg
      661 gtcgagctgg acggcgacgt aaacggccac aagttcagcg tgtccggcga gggcgagggc
      721 gatgccacct acggcaagct gaccctgaag ttcatctgca ccaccggcaa gctgcccgtg
      781 ccctggccca ccctcgtgac caccttcggc tacggcctgc agtgcttcgc ccgctacccc
      841 gaccacatga agcagcacga cttcttcaag tccgccatgc ccgaaggcta cgtccaggag
      901 cgcaccatct tcttcaagga cgacggcaac tacaagaccc gcgccgaggt gaagttcgag
      961 ggcgacaccc tggtgaaccg catcgagctg aagggcatcg acttcaagga ggacggcaac
     1021 atcctggggc acaagctgga gtacaactac aacagccaca acgtctatat catggccgac
     1081 aagcagaaga acggcatcaa ggtgaacttc aagatccgcc acaacatcga ggacggcagc
     1141 gtgcagctcg ccgaccacta ccagcagaac acccccatcg gcgacggccc cgtgctgctg
     1201 cccgacaacc actacctgag ctaccagtcc gccctgagca aagaccccaa cgagaagcgc
     1261 gatcacatgg tcctgctgga gttcgtgacc gccgccggga tcactctcgg catggacgag
     1321 ctgtacaagt ccggactcag atctcgagct caagctttga tagtgtttgt caggttcaac
     1381 tccagccatg gtttcccagt ggaggtcgat tctgacacca gcatcttcca gctcaaggag
     1441 gtggttgcta agcgacaggg ggttccggct gaccagttgc gtgtgatttt cgcagggaag
     1501 gagctgagga atgactggac tgtgcagaat tgtgacctgg atcagcagag cattgttcac
     1561 attgtgcaga gaccgtggag aaaaggtcaa gaaatgaatg caactggagg cgacgacccc
     1621 agaaacgcgg cgggaggctg tgagcgggag ccccagagct tgactcgggt ggacctcagc
     1681 agctcagtcc tcccaggaga ctctgtgggg ctggctgtca ttctgcacac tgacagcagg
     1741 aaggactcac caccagctgg aagtccagca ggtagatcaa tctacaacag cttttatgtg
     1801 tattgcaaag gcccctgtca aagagtgcag ccgggaaaac tcagggtaca gtgcagcacc
     1861 tgcaggcagg caacgctcac cttgacccag ggtccatctt gctgggatga tgttttaatt
     1921 ccaaaccgga tgagtggtga atgccaatcc ccacactgcc ctgggactag tgcagaattt
     1981 ttctttaaat gtggagcaca ccccacctct gacaaggaaa catcagtagc tttgcacctg
     2041 atcgcaacaa atagtcggaa catcacttgc attacgtgca cagacgtcag gagccccgtc
     2101 ctggttttcc agtgcaactc ccgccacgtg atttgcttag actgtttcca cttatactgt
     2161 gtgacaagac tcaatgatcg gcagtttgtc cacgaccctc agcttggcta ctccctgcct
     2221 tgtgtggctg gctgtcccaa ctccttgatt aaagagctcc atcacttcag gattctggga
     2281 gaagagcagt acaaccggta ccagcagtat ggtgcagagg agtgtgtcct gcagatgggg
     2341 ggcgtgttat gcccccgccc tggctgtgga gcggggctgc tgccggagcc tgaccagagg
     2401 aaagtcacct gcgaaggggg caatggcctg ggctgtgggt ttgccttctg ccgggaatgt
     2461 aaagaagcgt accatgaagg ggagtgcagt gccgtatttg aagcctcagg aacaactact
     2521 caggcctaca gagtcgatga aagagccgcc gagcaggctc gttgggaagc agcctccaaa
     2581 gaaaccatca agaaaaccac caagccctgt ccccgctgcc atgtaccagt ggaaaaaaat
     2641 ggaggctgca tgcacatgaa gtgtccgcag ccccagtgca ggctcgagtg gtgctggaac
     2701 tgtggctgcg agtggaaccg cgtctgcatg ggggaccact ggttcgacgt gtaaggatcc
     2761 accggatcta gataactgat cataatcagc cataccacat ttgtagaggt tttacttgct
     2821 ttaaaaaacc tcccacacct ccccctgaac ctgaaacata aaatgaatgc aattgttgtt
     2881 gttaacttgt ttattgcagc ttataatggt tacaaataaa gcaatagcat cacaaatttc
     2941 acaaataaag catttttttc actgcattct agttgtggtt tgtccaaact catcaatgta
     3001 tcttaacgcg taaattgtaa gcgttaatat tttgttaaaa ttcgcgttaa atttttgtta
     3061 aatcagctca ttttttaacc aataggccga aatcggcaaa atcccttata aatcaaaaga
     3121 atagaccgag atagggttga gtgttgttcc agtttggaac aagagtccac tattaaagaa
     3181 cgtggactcc aacgtcaaag gnnnnnnnnn nnnnnnnnnn nnnnnnnnnn nnnnnnnnnn
     3241 nnnnnnnnnn tnnnnnnnnn nnnnnnnnnn nnnnnnnnnn nnnnnnnnnn nnnnnnnnnn
     3301 nnnnnnnnnn nnnnnnnnnn nnnnnnnnnn nnnnnnnnnn nngnnnnnnn nnnnnnnnnn
     3361 nnnnnnnnnn nnnnnnnnnn nnnnnnnnnn nnnnnnnnnn nnnnnnnnnn nnnnnnnnnn
     3421 nnnnnnnnnn nnnnnnnnnn nnnnnnnnnn nnnnnnnnnn nnnnnnncag gtggcacttt
     3481 tcggggaaat gtgcgcggaa cccctatttg tttatttttc taaatacatt caaatatgta
     3541 tccgctcatg agacaataac cctgataaat gcttcaataa tattgaaaaa ggaagagtcc
     3601 tgaggcggaa agaaccagct gtggaatgtg tgtcagttag ggtgtggaaa gtccccaggc
     3661 tccccagcag gcagaagtat gcaaagcatg catctcaatt agtcagcaac caggtgtgga
     3721 aagtccccag gctccccagc aggcagaagt atgcaaagca tgcatctcaa ttagtcagca
     3781 accatagtcc cgcccctaac tccgcccatc ccgcccctaa ctccgcccag ttccgcccat
     3841 tctccgcccc atggctgact aatttttttt atttatgcag aggccgaggc cgcctcggcc
     3901 tctgagctat tccagaagta gtgaggaggc ttttttggag gcctaggctt ttgcaaagat
     3961 cgatcaagag acaggatgag gatcgtttcg catgattgaa caagatggat tgcacgcagg
     4021 ttctccggcc gcttgggtgg agaggctatt cggctatgac tgggcacaac agacaatcgg
     4081 ctgctctgat gccgccgtgt tccggctgtc agcgcagggg cgcccggttc tttttgtcaa
     4141 gaccgacctg tccggtgccc tgaatgaact gcaagacgag gcagcgcggc tatcgtggct
     4201 ggccacgacg ggcgttcctt gcgcagctgt gctcgacgtt gtcactgaag cgggaaggga
     4261 ctggctgcta ttgggcgaag tgccggggca ggatctcctg tcatctcacc ttgctcctgc
     4321 cgagaaagta tccatcatgg ctgatgcaat gcggcggctg catacgcttg atccggctac
     4381 ctgcccattc gaccaccaag cgaaacatcg catcgagcga gcacgtactc ggatggaagc
     4441 cggtcttgtc gatcaggatg atctggacga agagcatcag gggctcgcgc cagccgaact
     4501 gttcgccagg ctcaaggcga gcatgcccga cggcgaggat ctcgtcgtga cccatggcga
     4561 tgcctgcttg ccgaatatca tggtggaaaa tggccgcttt tctggattca tcgactgtgg
     4621 ccggctgggt gtggcggacc gctatcagga catagcgttg gctacccgtg atattgctga
     4681 agagcttggc ggcgaatggg ctgaccgctt cctcgtgctt tacggtatcg ccgctcccga
     4741 ttcgcagcgc atcgccttct atcgccttct tgacgagttc ttctgagcgg gactctgggg
     4801 ttcgaaatga ccgaccaagc gacgcccaac ctgccatcac gagatttcga ttccaccgcc
     4861 gccttctatg aaaggttggg cttcggaatc gttttccggg acgccggctg gatgatcctc
     4921 cagcgcgggg atctcatgct ggagttcttc gcccacccta gggggaggct aactgaaaca
     4981 cggaaggaga caataccgga aggaacccgc gctatgacgg caataaaaag acagaataaa
     5041 acgcacggtg ttgggtcgtt tgttcataaa cgcggggttc ggtcccaggg ctggcactct
     5101 gtcgataccc caccgagacc ccattggggc caatacgccc gcgtttcttc cttttcccca
     5161 ccccaccccc caagttcggg tgaaggccca gggctcgcag ccaacgtcgg ggcggcaggc
     5221 cctgccatag cctcaggtta ctcatatata ctttagattg atttaaaact tcatttttaa
     5281 tttaaaagga tctaggtgaa gatccttttt gataatctca tgaccaaaat cccttaacgt
     5341 gagttttcgt tccactgagc gtcagacccc gtagaaaaga tcaaaggatc ttcttgagat
     5401 cctttttttc tgcgcgtaat ctgctgcttg caaacaaaaa aaccaccgct accagcggtg
     5461 gtttgtttgc cggatcaaga gctaccaact ctttttccga aggtaactgg cttcagcaga
     5521 gcgcagatac caaatactgt ccttctagtg tagccgtagt taggccacca cttcaagaac
     5581 tctgtagcac cgcctacata cctcgctctg ctaatcctgt taccagtggc tgctgccagt
     5641 ggcgataagt cgtgtcttac cgggttggac tcaagacgat agttaccgga taaggcgcag
     5701 cggtcgggct gaacgggggg ttcgtgcaca cagcccagct tggagcgaac gacctacacc
     5761 gaactgagat acctacagcg tgagctatga gaaagcgcca cgcttcccga agggagaaag
     5821 gcggacaggt atccggtaag cggcagggtc ggaacaggag agcgcacgag ggagcttcca
     5881 gggggaaacg cctggtatct ttatagtcct gtcgggtttc gccacctctg acttgagcgt
     5941 cgatttttgt gatgctcgtc aggggggcgg agcctatgga aaaacgccag caacgcggcc
     6001 tttttacggt tcctggcctt ttgctggcct tttgctcaca tgttctttcc tgcgttatcc
     6061 cctgattctg tggataaccg tattaccgcc atgcat
//
